Addgene plasmid #113872: pUDR217
Purpose: expression of Cas9 programming sgRNA9 and sgRNA10 targetting MPH2-3 and MAL11 respectively
Depositing lab: Jean-Marc Daran & Jack Pronk. Depositing organization: Delft University of Technology. Publication: A toolkit for rapid CRISPR-SpCas9 assisted construction of hexose-transport-deficient Saccharomyces cerevisiae strains. Wijsman M, Swiat MA, Marques WL, Hettinga JK, van den Broek M, Torre Cortes P, Mans R, Pronk JT, Daran JM, Daran-Lapujade P. FEMS Yeast Res. 2019 Jan 1;19(1). pii: 5114578. doi: 10.1093/femsyr/foy107. PubMed 30285096.
Backbone
  Vector backbone: pROS16
  Backbone manufacturer: Mans et al FEMS Yeast Res. 2015 Mar;15(2). pii: fov004
  Backbone size w/o insert (bp): 5462
  Total vector size (bp): 5462
  Modifications to backbone: Replacement of CAN1 sgRNA target with MAL11 and MPH2,3 sgRNA targets
  Vector type: Yeast Expression, CRISPR
  Selectable markers: HIS3
Growth in bacteria
  Bacterial resistance: Ampicillin, 100 μg/mL
  Growth temperature: 37°C
  Growth strain: DH5alpha
  Copy number: High Copy
Gene/Insert
  Gene/Insert name: sgRNA9-MPH2-3 sgRNA10-MAL11
  gRNA/shRNA sequence: AAAGTACAGTATAAAAGTGAG / TTTAGCATTAAGATATTACA
  Species: S. cerevisiae (budding yeast)
Resource information
  A portion of this plasmid was derived from a plasmid made by: The backbone of the pMEL and pROS series was derived from p426-SNR52p-gRNA.CAN1.Y-SUP4t (Addgene # 43803).
Terms and licenses: Academic/Nonprofit Terms; Industry Terms: Not Available to Industry
Depositor comments: pROS16 backbone is described in "CRISPR/Cas9: a molecular Swiss army knife for simultaneous introduction of multiple genetic modifications in Saccharomyces cerevisiae. Mans R, van Rossum HM, Wijsman M, Backx A, Kuijpers NG, van den Broek M, Daran-Lapujade P, Pronk JT, van Maris AJ, Daran JM. FEMS Yeast Res. 2015 Mar;15(2). pii: fov004. doi: 10.1093/femsyr/fov004. Epub 2015 Mar 4. 10.1093/femsyr/fov004 PubMed 25743786"
How to cite: pUDR217 was a gift from Jean-Marc Daran & Jack Pronk (Addgene plasmid # 113872 ; http://n2t.net/addgene:113872 ; RRID:Addgene_113872)
