[The description below was written by a language model from this plasmid's Addgene catalogue record and pLannotate feature annotations shown in this document.]
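Description:
pUDR217 is a yeast CRISPR guide-RNA plasmid built on the pROS16 backbone, a member of the pMEL/pROS series that derives from a p426-based SNR52p-gRNA-SUP4t vector. It is an E. coli–S. cerevisiae shuttle plasmid of about 5.46 kb. A high-copy ColE1/pUC-type origin and the β-lactamase gene (ampicillin resistance) support propagation in bacteria. The 2μ origin gives episomal, multicopy maintenance in yeast, and a HIS3 cassette under its own promoter allows selection by histidine prototrophy in his3 strains.

The payload is two guide-RNA expression cassettes arranged as inverted repeats on either side of the 2μ origin. Each consists of the RNA polymerase III-transcribed SNR52 promoter, a short spacer region, the Streptococcus pyogenes Cas9 gRNA scaffold and the SUP4 terminator, followed by a short CYC1 terminator fragment adjoining the 2μ sequence. In this plasmid the CAN1-targeting spacer of pROS16 has been replaced by two different spacers: sgRNA9, directed at MPH2 and MPH3, and sgRNA10, directed at MAL11. No Cas9 coding sequence is annotated, so the nuclease must be supplied separately, for example by a Cas9-expressing host strain.

The plasmid belongs to a toolkit for rapid SpCas9-assisted construction of hexose-transport-deficient S. cerevisiae strains, in which a single transformation can target several transporter loci at once. The sequencing-derived record is 3 nt longer than the depositor sequence, a difference that falls at the end of the annotated HIS3 coding region; the two feature maps are otherwise identical.
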