Features (pLannotate 1.2.2; 16 found; start..end, strand, type, name):
    522..1110    -  rep_origin     ori: high-copy-number ColE1/pMB1/pBR322/pUC origin of replication
   1281..2141    -  CDS            AmpR: β-lactamase; bla; confers resistance to ampicillin, carbenicillin, and related antibiotics
   2142..2246    -  promoter       AmpR promoter: bla
   2315..2352    +  misc_feature   bom (fragment): basis of mobility region from pBR322
   2483..2669    +  promoter       HIS3 promoter: S. cerevisiae HIS3
   2670..3329    +  CDS            HIS3: imidazoleglycerol-phosphate dehydratase, required for histidine biosynthesis; S. cerevisiae HIS3; yeast auxotrophic marker
   3537..3564    +  misc_feature   bom (fragment): basis of mobility region from pBR322
   3654..3922    +  promoter       SNR52 promoter: promoter for the S. cerevisiae small nucleolar RNA gene SNR52
   3943..4017    +  misc_RNA       gRNA scaffold: guide RNA scaffold for the Streptococcus pyogenes CRISPR/Cas9 system
   4022..4041    +  terminator     SUP4 terminator: transcription terminator for the S. cerevisiae SUP4 tRNA gene
   4047..4086    +  terminator     CYC1 terminator (fragment): S. cerevisiae CYC1; transcription terminator for CYC1
   4087..5247    +  rep_origin     2μ ori: yeast 2μ plasmid origin of replication
   5248..5287    -  terminator     CYC1 terminator (fragment): S. cerevisiae CYC1; transcription terminator for CYC1
   5293..5312    -  terminator     SUP4 terminator: transcription terminator for the S. cerevisiae SUP4 tRNA gene
   5317..5391    -  misc_RNA       gRNA scaffold: guide RNA scaffold for the Streptococcus pyogenes CRISPR/Cas9 system
   5412..218     -  promoter       SNR52 promoter (across the origin): promoter for the S. cerevisiae small nucleolar RNA gene SNR52
>Addgene plasmid #113872 | pUDR217 | depositor full sequence | sequence record 214967 | pUDR217 sequence 5462 bps
CAACTTTCACTTCTACAGCGTTTGACCAAAATCTTTTGAACAGAACATTGTAGGGTGTGAAAAAATGCGC
ACCTTTACCGCTAGCCCAAGAGGGCACTACAAAATCTAGAGTTGTACTTCAAACGTACATGTAATCACCT
TGTATATACTCGAAAGAAAACATCAAGTTTCTGTATAAATATGAGTGAAAGCATAATCATACATTATCTT
TTCAAAGAAGCTCCAGCTTTTGTTCCCTTTAGTGAGGGTATTCACGTAGACGGATAGGTATAGCCAGACA
TCAGCAGCATACTTCGGGAACCGTAGGCTCTAGAGAGAGGCGGTTTGCGTATTGGGCGCTCTTCCGCTTC
CTCGCTCACTGACTCGCTGCGCTCGGTCGTTCGGCTGCGGCGAGCGGTATCAGCTCACTCAAAGGCGGTA
ATACGGTTATCCACAGAATCAGGGGATAACGCAGGAAAGAACATGTGAGCAAAAGGCCAGCAAAAGGCCA
GGAACCGTAAAAAGGCCGCGTTGCTGGCGTTTTTCCATAGGCTCCGCCCCCCTGACGAGCATCACAAAAA
TCGACGCTCAAGTCAGAGGTGGCGAAACCCGACAGGACTATAAAGATACCAGGCGTTTCCCCCTGGAAGC
TCCCTCGTGCGCTCTCCTGTTCCGACCCTGCCGCTTACCGGATACCTGTCCGCCTTTCTCCCTTCGGGAA
GCGTGGCGCTTTCTCATAGCTCACGCTGTAGGTATCTCAGTTCGGTGTAGGTCGTTCGCTCCAAGCTGGG
CTGTGTGCACGAACCCCCCGTTCAGCCCGACCGCTGCGCCTTATCCGGTAACTATCGTCTTGAGTCCAAC
CCGGTAAGACACGACTTATCGCCACTGGCAGCAGCCACTGGTAACAGGATTAGCAGAGCGAGGTATGTAG
GCGGTGCTACAGAGTTCTTGAAGTGGTGGCCTAACTACGGCTACACTAGAAGGACAGTATTTGGTATCTG
CGCTCTGCTGAAGCCAGTTACCTTCGGAAAAAGAGTTGGTAGCTCTTGATCCGGCAAACAAACCACCGCT
GGTAGCGGTGGTTTTTTTGTTTGCAAGCAGCAGATTACGCGCAGAAAAAAAGGATCTCAAGAAGATCCTT
TGATCTTTTCTACGGGGTCTGACGCTCAGTGGAACGAAAACTCACGTTAAGGGATTTTGGTCATGAGATT
ATCAAAAAGGATCTTCACCTAGATCCTTTTAAATTAAAAATGAAGTTTTAAATCAATCTAAAGTATATAT
GAGTAAACTTGGTCTGACAGTTACCAATGCTTAATCAGTGAGGCACCTATCTCAGCGATCTGTCTATTTC
GTTCATCCATAGTTGCCTGACTCCCCGTCGTGTAGATAACTACGATACGGGAGGGCTTACCATCTGGCCC
CAGTGCTGCAATGATACCGCGAGACCCACGCTCACCGGCTCCAGATTTATCAGCAATAAACCAGCCAGCC
GGAAGGGCCGAGCGCAGAAGTGGTCCTGCAACTTTATCCGCCTCCATCCAGTCTATTAATTGTTGCCGGG
AAGCTAGAGTAAGTAGTTCGCCAGTTAATAGTTTGCGCAACGTTGTTGCCATTGCTACAGGCATCGTGGT
GTCACGCTCGTCGTTTGGTATGGCTTCATTCAGCTCCGGTTCCCAACGATCAAGGCGAGTTACATGATCC
CCCATGTTGTGCAAAAAAGCGGTTAGCTCCTTCGGTCCTCCGATCGTTGTCAGAAGTAAGTTGGCCGCAG
TGTTATCACTCATGGTTATGGCAGCACTGCATAATTCTCTTACTGTCATGCCATCCGTAAGATGCTTTTC
TGTGACTGGTGAGTACTCAACCAAGTCATTCTGAGAATAGTGTATGCGGCGACCGAGTTGCTCTTGCCCG
GCGTCAATACGGGATAATACCGCGCCACATAGCAGAACTTTAAAAGTGCTCATCATTGGAAAACGTTCTT
CGGGGCGAAAACTCTCAAGGATCTTACCGCTGTTGAGATCCAGTTCGATGTAACCCACTCGTGCACCCAA
CTGATCTTCAGCATCTTTTACTTTCACCAGCGTTTCTGGGTGAGCAAAAACAGGAAGGCAAAATGCCGCA
AAAAAGGGAATAAGGGCGACACGGAAATGTTGAATACTCATACTCTTCCTTTTTCAATATTATTGAAGCA
TTTATCAGGGTTATTGTCTCATGAGCGGATACATATTTGAATGTATTTAGAAAAATAAACAAATAGGGGT
TCCGCGCACTCGAGACTATATGTGAAGGCATGGCTATGGCACGGCAGACATTCCGCCAGATCATCAATAG
GCACTGCGGCATCAGAGCAGATTGTACTGAGAGTGCACCATAAATTCCCGTTTTAAGAGCTTGGTGAGCG
CTAGGAGTCACTGCCAGGTATCGTTTGAACACGGCATTAGTCAGGGAAGTCATAACACAGTCCTTTCCCG
CAATTTTCTTTTTCTATTACTCTTGGCCTCCTCTAGTACACTCTATATTTTTTTATGCCTCGGTAATGAT
TTTCATTTTTTTTTTTCCCCTAGCGGATGACTCTTTTTTTTTCTTAGCGATTGGCATTATCACATAATGA
ATTATACATTATATAAAGTAATGTGATTTCTTCGAAGAATATACTAAAAAATGAGCAGGCAAGATAAACG
AAGGCAAAGATGACAGAGCAGAAAGCCCTAGTAAAGCGTATTACAAATGAAACCAAGATTCAGATTGCGA
TCTCTTTAAAGGGTGGTCCCCTAGCGATAGAGCACTCGATCTTCCCAGAAAAAGAGGCAGAAGCAGTAGC
AGAACAGGCCACACAATCGCAAGTGATTAACGTCCACACAGGTATAGGGTTTCTGGACCATATGATACAT
GCTCTGGCCAAGCATTCCGGCTGGTCGCTAATCGTTGAGTGCATTGGTGACTTACACATAGACGACCATC
ACACCACTGAAGACTGCGGGATTGCTCTCGGTCAAGCTTTTAAAGAGGCCCTACTGGCGCGTGGAGTAAA
AAGGTTTGGATCAGGATTTGCGCCTTTGGATGAGGCACTTTCCAGAGCGGTGGTAGATCTTTCGAACAGG
CCGTACGCAGTTGTCGAACTTGGTTTGCAAAGGGAGAAAGTAGGAGATCTCTCTTGCGAGATGATCCCGC
ATTTTCTTGAAAGCTTTGCAGAGGCTAGCAGAATTACCCTCCACGTTGATTGTCTGCGAGGCAAGAATGA
TCATCACCGTAGTGAGAGTGCGTTCAAGGCTCTTGCGGTTGCCATAAGAGAAGCCACCTCGCCCAATGGT
ACCAACGATGTTCCCTCCACCAAAGGTGTTCTTATGTAGTGACACCGATTATTTAAAGCTGCAGCATACG
ATATATATACATGTGTATATATGTATACCTATGAATGTCAGTAAGTATGTATACGAACAGTATGATACTG
AAGATGACAAGGTAATGCATCATTCTATACGTGTCATTCTGAACGAGGCGCGCTTTCCTTTTTTCTTTTT
GCTTTTTCTTTTTTTTTCTCTTGAACTCGACGGATCTATGCGGTGTGAAATACCGCACAGATGCACCTTT
CGAGAGGACGATGCCCGTGTCTAAATGATTCGACCAGCCTAAGAATGTTCAACCCCTCACTAAAGGGAAC
AAAAGCTGGAGCTTCTTTGAAAAGATAATGTATGATTATGCTTTCACTCATATTTATACAGAAACTTGAT
GTTTTCTTTCGAGTATATACAAGGTGATTACATGTACGTTTGAAGTACAACTCTAGATTTTGTAGTGCCC
TCTTGGGCTAGCGGTAAAGGTGCGCATTTTTTCACACCCTACAATGTTCTGTTCAAAAGATTTTGGTCAA
ACGCTGTAGAAGTGAAAGTTGGTGCGCATGTTTCGGCGTTCGAAACTTCTCCGCAGTGAAAGATAAATGA
TCAAAGTACAGTATAAAAGTGAGTTTTAGAGCTAGAAATAGCAAGTTAAAATAAGGCTAGTCCGTTATCA
ACTTGAAAAAGTGGCACCGAGTCGGTGGTGCTTTTTTTGTTTTTTATGTCTTCGAGTCATGTAATTAGTT
ATGTCACGCTTACGTTCACGCCCTCCACGCATTTAAGCATAAACACGCACTATGCCGTTCTTCTCATGTA
TATATATATACAGGCAACACGCAGATATAGGTGCGACGTGAACAGTGAGCTGTATGTGCGCAGCTCGCGT
TGCATTTTCGGAAGCGCTCGTTTTCGGAAACGCTTTGAAGTTCCTATTCCGAAGTTCCTATTCTGTAGAA
AGTATAGGAACTTCAGAGCGCTTTTGAAAACCAAAAGCGCTCTGAAGACGCACTTTCAAAAAACCAAAAA
CGCACCGGACTGTAACGAGCTACTAAAATATTGCGAATACCGCTTCCACAAACATTGCTCAAAAGTATCT
CTTTGCTATATATCTCTGTGCTATATCCCTATATAACCTACCCATCCACCTTTCGCTCCTTGAACTTGCA
TCTAAACTCGACCTCTACATTTTTTATGTTTATCTCTAGTATTACTCTTTAGACAAAAAAATTGTAGTAA
GAACTATTCATAGAGTGAATCGAAAACAATACGAAAATGTAAACATTTCCTATACGTAGTATATAGAGAC
AAAATAGAAGAAACCGTTCATAATTTTCTGACCAATGAAGAATCATCAACGCTATCACTTTCTGTTCACA
AAGTATGCGCAATCCACATCGGTATAGAATATAATCGGGGATGCCTTTATCTTGAAAAAATGCACCCGCA
GCTTCGCTAGTAATCAGTAAACGCGGGAAGTGGAGTCAGGCTTTTTTTATGGAAGAGAAAATAGACACCA
AAGTAGCCTTCTTCTAACCTTAACGGACCTACAGTGCAAAAAGTTATCAAGAGACTGCATTATAGAGCGC
ACAAAGGAGAAAAAAAGTAATCTAAGATGCTTTGTTAGAAAAATAGCGCTCTCGGGATGCATTTTTGTAG
AACAAAAAAGAAGTATAGATTCTTTGTTGGTAAAATAGCGCTCTCGCGTTGCATTTCTGTTCTGTAAAAA
TGCAGCTCAGATTCTTTGTTTGAAAAATTAGCGCTCTCGCGTTGCATTTTTGTTTTACAAAAATGAAGCA
CAGATTCTTCGTTGGTAAAATAGCGCTTTCGCGTTGCATTTCTGTTCTGTAAAAATGCAGCTCAGATTCT
TTGTTTGAAAAATTAGCGCTCTCGCGTTGCATTTTTGTTCTACAAAATGAAGCACAGATGCTTCGTTGGA
GGGCGTGAACGTAAGCGTGACATAACTAATTACATGACTCGAAGACATAAAAAACAAAAAAAGCACCACC
GACTCGGTGCCACTTTTTCAAGTTGATAACGGACTAGCCTTATTTTAACTTGCTATTTCTAGCTCTAAAA
CTTTAGCATTAAGATATTACAGATCATTTATCTTTCACTGCGGAGAAGTTTCGAACGCCGAAACATGCGC
AC
