Features (pLannotate 1.2.2; 16 found; start..end, strand, type, name):
    522..1110    -  rep_origin     ori: high-copy-number ColE1/pMB1/pBR322/pUC origin of replication
   1281..2141    -  CDS            AmpR: β-lactamase; bla; confers resistance to ampicillin, carbenicillin, and related antibiotics
   2142..2246    -  promoter       AmpR promoter: bla
   2315..2352    +  misc_feature   bom (fragment): basis of mobility region from pBR322
   2483..2669    +  promoter       HIS3 promoter: S. cerevisiae HIS3
   2670..3332    +  CDS            HIS3: imidazoleglycerol-phosphate dehydratase, required for histidine biosynthesis; S. cerevisiae HIS3; yeast auxotrophic marker
   3540..3567    +  misc_feature   bom (fragment): basis of mobility region from pBR322
   3657..3925    +  promoter       SNR52 promoter: promoter for the S. cerevisiae small nucleolar RNA gene SNR52
   3946..4020    +  misc_RNA       gRNA scaffold: guide RNA scaffold for the Streptococcus pyogenes CRISPR/Cas9 system
   4025..4044    +  terminator     SUP4 terminator: transcription terminator for the S. cerevisiae SUP4 tRNA gene
   4050..4089    +  terminator     CYC1 terminator (fragment): S. cerevisiae CYC1; transcription terminator for CYC1
   4090..5250    +  rep_origin     2μ ori: yeast 2μ plasmid origin of replication
   5251..5290    -  terminator     CYC1 terminator (fragment): S. cerevisiae CYC1; transcription terminator for CYC1
   5296..5315    -  terminator     SUP4 terminator: transcription terminator for the S. cerevisiae SUP4 tRNA gene
   5320..5394    -  misc_RNA       gRNA scaffold: guide RNA scaffold for the Streptococcus pyogenes CRISPR/Cas9 system
   5415..218     -  promoter       SNR52 promoter (across the origin): promoter for the S. cerevisiae small nucleolar RNA gene SNR52
>Addgene plasmid #113872 | pUDR217 | addgene full sequence | sequence record 220882 | Addgene NGS Result
CAACTTTCACTTCTACAGCGTTTGACCAAAATCTTTTGAACAGAACATTGTAGGGTGTGAAAAAATGCGC
ACCTTTACCGCTAGCCCAAGAGGGCACTACAAAATCTAGAGTTGTACTTCAAACGTACATGTAATCACCT
TGTATATACTCGAAAGAAAACATCAAGTTTCTGTATAAATATGAGTGAAAGCATAATCATACATTATCTT
TTCAAAGAAGCTCCAGCTTTTGTTCCCTTTAGTGAGGGTATTCACGTAGACGGATAGGTATAGCCAGACA
TCAGCAGCATACTTCGGGAACCGTAGGCTCTAGAGAGAGGCGGTTTGCGTATTGGGCGCTCTTCCGCTTC
CTCGCTCACTGACTCGCTGCGCTCGGTCGTTCGGCTGCGGCGAGCGGTATCAGCTCACTCAAAGGCGGTA
ATACGGTTATCCACAGAATCAGGGGATAACGCAGGAAAGAACATGTGAGCAAAAGGCCAGCAAAAGGCCA
GGAACCGTAAAAAGGCCGCGTTGCTGGCGTTTTTCCATAGGCTCCGCCCCCCTGACGAGCATCACAAAAA
TCGACGCTCAAGTCAGAGGTGGCGAAACCCGACAGGACTATAAAGATACCAGGCGTTTCCCCCTGGAAGC
TCCCTCGTGCGCTCTCCTGTTCCGACCCTGCCGCTTACCGGATACCTGTCCGCCTTTCTCCCTTCGGGAA
GCGTGGCGCTTTCTCATAGCTCACGCTGTAGGTATCTCAGTTCGGTGTAGGTCGTTCGCTCCAAGCTGGG
CTGTGTGCACGAACCCCCCGTTCAGCCCGACCGCTGCGCCTTATCCGGTAACTATCGTCTTGAGTCCAAC
CCGGTAAGACACGACTTATCGCCACTGGCAGCAGCCACTGGTAACAGGATTAGCAGAGCGAGGTATGTAG
GCGGTGCTACAGAGTTCTTGAAGTGGTGGCCTAACTACGGCTACACTAGAAGGACAGTATTTGGTATCTG
CGCTCTGCTGAAGCCAGTTACCTTCGGAAAAAGAGTTGGTAGCTCTTGATCCGGCAAACAAACCACCGCT
GGTAGCGGTGGTTTTTTTGTTTGCAAGCAGCAGATTACGCGCAGAAAAAAAGGATCTCAAGAAGATCCTT
TGATCTTTTCTACGGGGTCTGACGCTCAGTGGAACGAAAACTCACGTTAAGGGATTTTGGTCATGAGATT
ATCAAAAAGGATCTTCACCTAGATCCTTTTAAATTAAAAATGAAGTTTTAAATCAATCTAAAGTATATAT
GAGTAAACTTGGTCTGACAGTTACCAATGCTTAATCAGTGAGGCACCTATCTCAGCGATCTGTCTATTTC
GTTCATCCATAGTTGCCTGACTCCCCGTCGTGTAGATAACTACGATACGGGAGGGCTTACCATCTGGCCC
CAGTGCTGCAATGATACCGCGAGACCCACGCTCACCGGCTCCAGATTTATCAGCAATAAACCAGCCAGCC
GGAAGGGCCGAGCGCAGAAGTGGTCCTGCAACTTTATCCGCCTCCATCCAGTCTATTAATTGTTGCCGGG
AAGCTAGAGTAAGTAGTTCGCCAGTTAATAGTTTGCGCAACGTTGTTGCCATTGCTACAGGCATCGTGGT
GTCACGCTCGTCGTTTGGTATGGCTTCATTCAGCTCCGGTTCCCAACGATCAAGGCGAGTTACATGATCC
CCCATGTTGTGCAAAAAAGCGGTTAGCTCCTTCGGTCCTCCGATCGTTGTCAGAAGTAAGTTGGCCGCAG
TGTTATCACTCATGGTTATGGCAGCACTGCATAATTCTCTTACTGTCATGCCATCCGTAAGATGCTTTTC
TGTGACTGGTGAGTACTCAACCAAGTCATTCTGAGAATAGTGTATGCGGCGACCGAGTTGCTCTTGCCCG
GCGTCAATACGGGATAATACCGCGCCACATAGCAGAACTTTAAAAGTGCTCATCATTGGAAAACGTTCTT
CGGGGCGAAAACTCTCAAGGATCTTACCGCTGTTGAGATCCAGTTCGATGTAACCCACTCGTGCACCCAA
CTGATCTTCAGCATCTTTTACTTTCACCAGCGTTTCTGGGTGAGCAAAAACAGGAAGGCAAAATGCCGCA
AAAAAGGGAATAAGGGCGACACGGAAATGTTGAATACTCATACTCTTCCTTTTTCAATATTATTGAAGCA
TTTATCAGGGTTATTGTCTCATGAGCGGATACATATTTGAATGTATTTAGAAAAATAAACAAATAGGGGT
TCCGCGCACTCGAGACTATATGTGAAGGCATGGCTATGGCACGGCAGACATTCCGCCAGATCATCAATAG
GCACTGCGGCATCAGAGCAGATTGTACTGAGAGTGCACCATAAATTCCCGTTTTAAGAGCTTGGTGAGCG
CTAGGAGTCACTGCCAGGTATCGTTTGAACACGGCATTAGTCAGGGAAGTCATAACACAGTCCTTTCCCG
CAATTTTCTTTTTCTATTACTCTTGGCCTCCTCTAGTACACTCTATATTTTTTTATGCCTCGGTAATGAT
TTTCATTTTTTTTTTCCACCTAGCGGATGACTCTTTTTTTTTCTTAGCGATTGGCATTATCACATAATGA
ATTATACATTATATAAAGTAATGTGATTTCTTCGAAGAATATACTAAAAAATGAGCAGGCAAGATAAACG
AAGGCAAAGATGACAGAGCAGAAAGCCCTAGTAAAGCGTATTACAAATGAAACCAAGATTCAGATTGCGA
TCTCTTTAAAGGGTGGTCCCCTAGCGATAGAGCACTCGATCTTCCCAGAAAAAGAGGCAGAAGCAGTAGC
AGAACAGGCCACACAATCGCAAGTGATTAACGTCCACACAGGTATAGGGTTTCTGGACCATATGATACAT
GCTCTGGCCAAGCATTCCGGCTGGTCGCTAATCGTTGAGTGCATTGGTGACTTACACATAGACGACCATC
ACACCACTGAAGACTGCGGGATTGCTCTCGGTCAAGCTTTTAAAGAGGCCCTAGGGGCCGTGCGTGGAGT
AAAAAGGTTTGGATCAGGATTTGCGCCTTTGGATGAGGCACTTTCCAGAGCGGTGGTAGATCTTTCGAAC
AGGCCGTACGCAGTTGTCGAACTTGGTTTGCAAAGGGAGAAAGTAGGAGATCTCTCTTGCGAGATGATCC
CGCATTTTCTTGAAAGCTTTGCAGAGGCTAGCAGAATTACCCTCCACGTTGATTGTCTGCGAGGCAAGAA
TGATCATCACCGTAGTGAGAGTGCGTTCAAGGCTCTTGCGGTTGCCATAAGAGAAGCCACCTCGCCCAAT
GGTACCAACGATGTTCCCTCCACCAAAGGTGTTCTTATGTAGTGACACCGATTATTTAAAGCTGCAGCAT
ACGATATATATACATGTGTATATATGTATACCTATGAATGTCAGTAAGTATGTATACGAACAGTATGATA
CTGAAGATGACAAGGTAATGCATCATTCTATACGTGTCATTCTGAACGAGGCGCGCTTTCCTTTTTTCTT
TTTGCTTTTTCTTTTTTTTTCTCTTGAACTCGACGGATCTATGCGGTGTGAAATACCGCACAGATGCACC
TTTCGAGAGGACGATGCCCGTGTCTAAATGATTCGACCAGCCTAAGAATGTTCAACCCCTCACTAAAGGG
AACAAAAGCTGGAGCTTCTTTGAAAAGATAATGTATGATTATGCTTTCACTCATATTTATACAGAAACTT
GATGTTTTCTTTCGAGTATATACAAGGTGATTACATGTACGTTTGAAGTACAACTCTAGATTTTGTAGTG
CCCTCTTGGGCTAGCGGTAAAGGTGCGCATTTTTTCACACCCTACAATGTTCTGTTCAAAAGATTTTGGT
CAAACGCTGTAGAAGTGAAAGTTGGTGCGCATGTTTCGGCGTTCGAAACTTCTCCGCAGTGAAAGATAAA
TGATCAAAGTACAGTATAAAAGTGAGTTTTAGAGCTAGAAATAGCAAGTTAAAATAAGGCTAGTCCGTTA
TCAACTTGAAAAAGTGGCACCGAGTCGGTGGTGCTTTTTTTGTTTTTTATGTCTTCGAGTCATGTAATTA
GTTATGTCACGCTTACGTTCACGCCCTCCACGCATTTAAGCATAAACACGCACTATGCCGTTCTTCTCAT
GTATATATATATACAGGCAACACGCAGATATAGGTGCGACGTGAACAGTGAGCTGTATGTGCGCAGCTCG
CGTTGCATTTTCGGAAGCGCTCGTTTTCGGAAACGCTTTGAAGTTCCTATTCCGAAGTTCCTATTCTGTA
GAAAGTATAGGAACCTCAGAGCGCTTTTGAAAACCAAAAGCGCTCTGAAGACGCACTTTCAAAAAACCAA
AAACGCACCGGACTGTAACGAGCTACTAAAATATTGCGAATACCGCTTCCACAAACATTGCTCAAAAGTA
TCTCTTTGCTATATATCTCTGTGCTATATCCCTATATAACCTACCCATCCACCTTTCGCTCCTTGAACTT
GCATCTAAACTCGACCTCTACATTTTTTATGTTTATCTCTAGTATTACTCTTTAGACAAAAAAATTGTAG
TAAGAACTATTCATAGAGTGAATCGAAAACAATACGAAAATGTAAACATTTCCTATACGTAGTATATAGA
GACAAAATAGAAGAAACCGTTCATAATTTTCTGACCAATGAAGAATCATCAACGCTATCACTTTCTGTTC
ACAAAGTATGCGCAATCCACATCGGTATAGAATATAATCGGGGATGCCTTTATCTTGAAAAAATGCACCC
GCAGCTTCGCTAGTAATCAGTAAACGCGGGAAGTGGAGTCAGGCTTTTTTTATGGAAGAGAAAATAGACA
CCAAAGTAGCCTTCTTCTAACCTTAACGGACCTACAGTGCAAAAAGTTATCAAGAGACTGCATTATAGAG
CGCACAAAGGAGAAAAAAAGTAATCTAAGATGCTTTGTTAGAAAAATAGCGCTCTCGGGATGCATTTTTG
TAGAACAAAAAAGAAGTATAGATTCTTTGTTGGTAAAATAGCGCTCTCGCGTTGCATTTCTGTTCTGTAA
AAATGCAGCTCAGATTCTTTGTTTGAAAAATTAGCGCTCTCGCGTTGCATTTTTGTTTTACAAAAATGAA
GCACAGATTCTTCGTTGGTAAAATAGCGCTTTCGCGTTGCATTTCTGTTCTGTAAAAATGCAGCTCAGAT
TCTTTGTTTGAAAAATTAGCGCTCTCGCGTTGCATTTTTGTTCTACAAAATGAAGCACAGATGCTTCGTT
GGAGGGCGTGAACGTAAGCGTGACATAACTAATTACATGACTCGAAGACATAAAAAACAAAAAAAGCACC
ACCGACTCGGTGCCACTTTTTCAAGTTGATAACGGACTAGCCTTATTTTAACTTGCTATTTCTAGCTCTA
AAACTTTAGCATTAAGATATTACAGATCATTTATCTTTCACTGCGGAGAAGTTTCGAACGCCGAAACATG
CGCAC
